Addgene plasmid #61438: pBW412hrpL-cIgfp
Purpose: pSB4A3 harbouring hrpL-rbs32-cI-lva-ter-Plam-rbs30-gfp-ter
Depositing lab: Martin Buck & Baojun Wang. Depositing organization: Imperial College London. Publication: Engineering modular and orthogonal genetic logic gates for robust digital-like synthetic biology. Wang B, Kitney RI, Joly N, Buck M. Nat Commun. 2011 Oct 18;2:508. doi: 10.1038/ncomms1516. PubMed 22009040.
Backbone
  Vector backbone: pSB4A3
  Backbone manufacturer: BioBrick registry
  Backbone size w/o insert (bp): 3547
  Total vector size (bp): 5429
  Vector type: Bacterial Expression
Growth in bacteria
  Bacterial resistance: Ampicillin, 100 μg/mL
  Growth temperature: 37°C
  Growth strain: DH5alpha
  Copy number: Low Copy
Gene/Insert
  Gene/Insert name: HrpL-rbs32-CI-LVA-t-plam-30gfp-t
  Species: Synthetic
  Insert size (bp): 2090
  Promoter: HrpL
  Tag / fusion protein: LVA (C terminal on insert)
  Cloning method: Restriction Enzyme; 5′ cloning site EcoRI (not destroyed); 3′ cloning site PstI (not destroyed)
  Sequencing primers: 5′ TGCCACCTGACGTCTAAGAA; 3′ ATTACCGCCTTTGAGTGAGC
Resource information
  A portion of this plasmid was derived from a plasmid made by: This plasmid was created by Dr Baojun Wang
Terms and licenses: Academic/Nonprofit Terms; Industry Terms: Not Available to Industry
How to cite: pBW412hrpL-cIgfp was a gift from Martin Buck & Baojun Wang (Addgene plasmid # 61438 ; http://n2t.net/addgene:61438 ; RRID:Addgene_61438)
