[The description below was written by a language model from this plasmid's Addgene catalogue record and pLannotate feature annotations shown in this document.]
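Description:
pBW412hrpL-cIgfp is a low-copy bacterial expression plasmid built on the BioBrick backbone pSB4A3. It replicates in E. coli from the pSC101 origin, which depends on the plasmid-encoded Rep101 (RepA) protein, and is selected with ampicillin through the β-lactamase gene and its native promoter. The synthetic insert of about 2.1 kb sits between the BioBrick prefix and suffix, cloned via EcoRI and PstI sites that remain intact. Backbone terminators flank the cloning region and insulate it from read-through transcription.

The payload is a two-stage genetic inverter (NOT gate) with a fluorescent readout. In the first unit, the hrpL promoter drives, through ribosome binding site rbs32, the phage lambda cI repressor. The repressor is fused at its C terminus to an LVA-variant ssrA degradation tag, which directs the protein to the ClpXP/ClpAP proteases and so shortens its lifetime. This unit ends in a double rrnB T1/T7Te terminator. In the second unit, a cI-repressible lambda promoter (Plam) and rbs30 drive gfp, followed by the same double terminator. When the hrpL promoter is active, cI accumulates and shuts off Plam, lowering GFP. When the input is off, the tagged repressor is degraded and fluorescence returns.

The automated annotation does not mark the hrpL or Plam promoters. It labels the reporter reading frame as "hfriFP", whereas the catalogue entry describes it as gfp, so the label is probably a similarity-based misassignment. The annotated sequence is 5,427 nt against a listed size of 5,429 bp. The construct comes from work on modular, orthogonal genetic logic gates. It serves to invert and characterise the output of hrpL-based modules.
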