Features (pLannotate 1.2.2; 16 found; start..end, strand, type, name):
      2..59      +  terminator     his operon terminator: This putative transcriptin terminator from the E. coli his operon has a 2-bp deletion introduced during synthesis. Its efficiency has not been determined.
    362..1312    -  CDS            Rep101: RepA protein needed for replication with the pSC101 origin; rep101
   1360..1582    -  rep_origin     pSC101 ori: low-copy replication origin that requires the Rep101 protein
   2074..2168    -  terminator     lambda t0 terminator: transcription terminator from phage lambda
   2198..3058    -  CDS            AmpR: β-lactamase; bla; confers resistance to ampicillin, carbenicillin, and related antibiotics
   3059..3163    -  promoter       AmpR promoter: bla
   3250..3293    -  terminator     bacterial terminator: putative bacterial transcription terminator
   3296..3317    +  misc_feature   BioBrick prefix: BioBrick prefix for parts that do not start with "ATG"
   3553..4263    +  CDS            cI (sequence partly withheld): RPC1_LAMBD - Experimental evidence at protein level: Swiss-Prot protein existence level 1. Acts as a transcriptional repressor that allows virus to establish and maintain latency. Prevents both the viral DNA replication and the exit programs. Clamps the two operator OL (operator left made of OL1, OL2 and OL3 sites) and OR (operator right made of OR1, OR2 and OR3 sites) together by binding to them and arranging the intervening DNA in a loop. This step allows repression of lytic pR and pL promoters by binding to OL1, OL2, OR1 and OR2 simultaneously. The binding of cI on OR2 additionally activate
   4264..4296    +  CDS            ssrA tag (LVA): C-terminal peptide that mediates degradation in bacteria through the ClpXP and ClpAP proteases (McGinness et al., 2006) mutant LVA variant that confers accelerated degradation under some conditions (Andersen et al., 1998)
   4344..4415    +  terminator     rrnB T1 terminator: transcription terminator T1 from the E. coli rrnB gene
   4431..4458    +  terminator     T7Te terminator: phage T7 early transcription terminator
   4551..5264    +  CDS            hfriFP: hfriFP is a fluorescent protein published in 2013, derived from Herbaspirillum frisingense.
   5287..5358    +  terminator     rrnB T1 terminator: transcription terminator T1 from the E. coli rrnB gene
   5374..5401    +  terminator     T7Te terminator: phage T7 early transcription terminator
   5408..1       +  misc_feature   BioBrick suffix (across the origin): universal suffix for all parts
>Addgene plasmid #61438 | pBW412hrpL-cIgfp | depositor full sequence | sequence record 121680 | pBW412hrpL-cIgfp sequence 5427 bps
GTCCGGCAAAAAAGGGCAAGGTGTCACCACCCTGCCCTTTTTCTTTAAAACCGAAAAGATTACTTCGCGT
TATGCAGGCTTCCTCGCTCACTGACTCGCTGCGCTCGGTCGTTCGGCTGCGGCGAGCGGTATCAGCTCAC
TCAAAGGCGGTAATCTCGAGGTTACATTGTCGATCTGTTCATGGTGAACAGCTTTAAATGCACCAAAAAC
TCGTAAAAGCTCTGATGTATCTATCTTTTTTACACCGTTTTCATCTGTGCATATGGACAGTTTTCCCTTT
GATATCTAACGGTGAACAGTTGTTCTACTTTTGTTTGTTAGTCTTGATGCTTCACTGATAGATACAAGAG
CCATAAGAACCTCAGATCCTTCCGTATTTAGCCAGTATGTTCTCTAGTGTGGTTCGTTGTTTTTGCGTGA
GCCATGAGAACGAACCATTGAGATCATGCTTACTTTGCATGTCACTCAAAAATTTTGCCTCAAAACTGGT
GAGCTGAATTTTTGCAGTTAAAGCATCGTGTAGTGTTTTTCTTAGTCCGTTACGTAGGTAGGAATCTGAT
GTAATGGTTGTTGGTATTTTGTCACCATTCATTTTTATCTGGTTGTTCTCAAGTTCGGTTACGAGATCCA
TTTGTCTATCTAGTTCAACTTGGAAAATCAACGTATCAGTCGGGCGGCCTCGCTTATCAACCACCAATTT
CATATTGCTGTAAGTGTTTAAATCTTTACTTATTGGTTTCAAAACCCATTGGTTAAGCCTTTTAAACTCA
TGGTAGTTATTTTCAAGCATTAACATGAACTTAAATTCATCAAGGCTAATCTCTATATTTGCCTTGTGAG
TTTTCTTTTGTGTTAGTTCTTTTAATAACCACTCATAAATCCTCATAGAGTATTTGTTTTCAAAAGACTT
AACATGTTCCAGATTATATTTTATGAATTTTTTTAACTGGAAAAGATAAGGCAATATCTCTTCACTAAAA
ACTAATTCTAATTTTTCGCTTGAGAACTTGGCATAGTTTGTCCACTGGAAAATCTCAAAGCCTTTAACCA
AAGGATTCCTGATTTCCACAGTTCTCGTCATCAGCTCTCTGGTTGCTTTAGCTAATACACCATAAGCATT
TTCCCTACTGATGTTCATCATCTGAGCGTATTGGTTATAAGTGAACGATACCGTCCGTTCTTTCCTTGTA
GGGTTTTCAATCGTGGGGTTGAGTAGTGCCACACAGCATAAAATTAGCTTGGTTTCATGCTCCGTTAAGT
CATAGCGACTAATCGCTAGTTCATTTGCTTTGAAAACAACTAATTCAGACATACATCTCAATTGGTCTAG
GTGATTTTAATCACTATACCAATTGAGATGGGCTAGTCAATGATAATTACATGTCCTTTTCCTTTGAGTT
GTGGGTATCTGTAAATTCTGCTAGACCTTTGCTGGAAAACTTGTAAATTCTGCTAGACCCTCTGTAAATT
CCGCTAGACCTTTGTGTGTTTTTTTTGTTTATATTCAAGTGGTTATAATTTATAGAATAAAGAAAGAATA
AAAAAAGATAAAAAGAATAGATCCCAGCCCTGTGTATAACTCACTACTTTAGTCAGTTCCGCAGTATTAC
AAAAGGATGTCGCAAACGCTGTTTGCTCCTCTACAAAACAGACCTTAAAACCCTAAAGGCTTAAGTAGCA
CCCTCGCAAGCTCGGGCAAATCGCTGAATATTCCTTTTGTCTCCGACCATCAGGCACCTGAGTCGCTGTC
TTTTTCGTGACATTCAGTTCGCTGCGCTCACGGCTCTGGCAGTGAATGGGGGTAAATGGCACTACAGGCG
CCTTTTATGGATTCATGCAAGGAAACTACCCATAATACAAGAAAAGCCCGTCACGGGCTTCTCAGGGCGT
TTTATGGCGGGTCTGCTATGTGGTGCTATCTGACTTTTTGCTGTTCAGCAGTTCCTGCCCTCTGATTTTC
CAGTCTGACCACTTCGGATTATCCCGTGACAGGTCATTCAGACTGGCTAATGCACCCAGTAAGGCAGCGG
TATCATCAACAGGCTTACCCGTCTTACTGTCCCTAGTGCTTGGATTCTCACCAATAAAAAACGCCCGGCG
GCAACCGAGCGTTCTGAACAAATCCAGATGGAGTTCTGAGGTCATTACTGGATCTATCAACAGGAGTCCA
AGCGAGCTCGTAAACTTGGTCTGACAGTTACCAATGCTTAATCAGTGAGGCACCTATCTCAGCGATCTGT
CTATTTCGTTCATCCATAGTTGCCTGACTCCCCGTCGTGTAGATAACTACGATACGGGAGGGCTTACCAT
CTGGCCCCAGTGCTGCAATGATACCGCGAGACCCACGCTCACCGGCTCCAGATTTATCAGCAATAAACCA
GCCAGCCGGAAGGGCCGAGCGCAGAAGTGGTCCTGCAACTTTATCCGCCTCCATCCAGTCTATTAATTGT
TGCCGGGAAGCTAGAGTAAGTAGTTCGCCAGTTAATAGTTTGCGCAACGTTGTTGCCATTGCTACAGGCA
TCGTGGTGTCACGCTCGTCGTTTGGTATGGCTTCATTCAGCTCCGGTTCCCAACGATCAAGGCGAGTTAC
ATGATCCCCCATGTTGTGCAAAAAAGCGGTTAGCTCCTTCGGTCCTCCGATCGTTGTCAGAAGTAAGTTG
GCCGCAGTGTTATCACTCATGGTTATGGCAGCACTGCATAATTCTCTTACTGTCATGCCATCCGTAAGAT
GCTTTTCTGTGACTGGTGAGTACTCAACCAAGTCATTCTGAGAATAGTGTATGCGGCGACCGAGTTGCTC
TTGCCCGGCGTCAATACGGGATAATACCGCGCCACATAGCAGAACTTTAAAAGTGCTCATCATTGGAAAA
CGTTCTTCGGGGCGAAAACTCTCAAGGATCTTACCGCTGTTGAGATCCAGTTCGATGTAACCCACTCGTG
CACCCAACTGATCTTCAGCATCTTTTACTTTCACCAGCGTTTCTGGGTGAGCAAAAACAGGAAGGCAAAA
TGCCGCAAAAAAGGGAATAAGGGCGACACGGAAATGTTGAATACTCATACTCTTCCTTTTTCAATATTAT
TGAAGCATTTATCAGGGTTATTGTCTCATGAGCGGATACATATTTGAATGTATTTAGAAAAATAAACAAA
TAGGGGTTCCGCGCACATTTCCCATGGTGCCACCTGACGTCTAAGAAACCATTATTATCATGACATTAAC
CTATAAAAATAGGCGTATCACGAGGCAGAATTTCAGATAAAAAAAATCCTTAGCTTTCGCTAAGGATGAT
TTCTGGAATTCGCGGCCGCTTCTAGAGGCCGGATTATGTCCGCTGAGTGGGTCACGGTCCCGGATCAGTT
CCCTTGCGAAGCTGACCGATGTTTTTGTGCCAAAAGCTGTTGTGGCAAAAAACGGTTTGCGCAAAGTTTT
GTATTACAAAGAATTTCACATTTTAAAATATCTTTATAAATCAATCAGTTATTTCTATTTTTAAGCTGGC
ATGGTTATCGCTATAGGGCTTGTACTACTAGAGTCACACAGGAAAGTACTAGATGAGCACAAAAAAGAAA
[261 nt withheld, positions 3571-3831]
ATGCAGCCGTCACTTAGAAGTGAGTATGAGTACCCTGTTTTTTCTCATGTTCAGGCAGGGATGTTCTCAC
CTGAGCTTAGAACCTTTACCAAAGGTGATGCGGAGAGATGGGTAAGCACAACCAAAAAAGCCAGTGATTC
TGCATTCTGGCTTGAGGTTGAAGGTAATTCCATGACCGCACCAACAGGCTCCAAGCCAAGCTTTCCTGAC
GGAATGTTAATTCTCGTTGACCCTGAGCAGGCTGTTGAGCCAGGTGATTTCTGCATAGCCAGACTTGGGG
GTGATGAGTTTACCTTCAAGAAACTGATCAGGGATAGCGGTCAGGTGTTTTTACAACCACTAAACCCACA
GTACCCAATGATCCCATGCAATGAGAGTTGTTCCGTTGTGGGGAAAGTTATCGCTAGTCAGTGGCCTGAA
GAGACGTTTGGCGCTGCAAACGACGAAAACTACGCTTTAGTAGCTTAATAACGCTGATAGTGCTAGTGTA
GATCGCTACTAGAGCCAGGCATCAAATAAAACGAAAGGCTCAGTCGAAAGACTGGGCCTTTCGTTTTATC
TGTTGTTTGTCGGTGAACGCTCTCTACTAGAGTCACACTGGCTCACCTTCGGGTGGGCCTTTCTGCGTTT
ATATACTAGAGTAACACCGTGCGTGTTGACTATTTTACCTCTGGCGGTGATAATGGTTGCTACTAGAGAT
TAAAGAGGAGAAATACTAGATGCGTAAAGGAGAAGAACTTTTCACTGGAGTTGTCCCAATTCTTGTTGAA
TTAGATGGTGATGTTAATGGGCACAAATTTTCTGTCAGTGGAGAGGGTGAAGGTGATGCAACATACGGAA
AACTTACCCTTAAATTTATTTGCACTACTGGAAAACTACCTGTTCCATGGCCAACACTTGTCACTACTTT
CGGTTATGGTGTTCAATGCTTTGCGAGATACCCAGATCATATGAAACAGCATGACTTTTTCAAGAGTGCC
ATGCCCGAAGGTTATGTACAGGAAAGAACTATATTTTTCAAAGATGACGGGAACTACAAGACACGTGCTG
AAGTCAAGTTTGAAGGTGATACCCTTGTTAATAGAATCGAGTTAAAAGGTATTGATTTTAAAGAAGATGG
AAACATTCTTGGACACAAATTGGAATACAACTATAACTCACACAATGTATACATCATGGCAGACAAACAA
AAGAATGGAATCAAAGTTAACTTCAAAATTAGACACAACATTGAAGATGGAAGCGTTCAACTAGCAGACC
ATTATCAACAAAATACTCCAATTGGCGATGGCCCTGTCCTTTTACCAGACAACCATTACCTGTCCACACA
ATCTGCCCTTTCGAAAGATCCCAACGAAAAGAGAGACCACATGGTCCTTCTTGAGTTTGTAACAGCTGCT
GGGATTACACATGGCATGGATGAACTATACAAATAATAATACTAGAGCCAGGCATCAAATAAAACGAAAG
GCTCAGTCGAAAGACTGGGCCTTTCGTTTTATCTGTTGTTTGTCGGTGAACGCTCTCTACTAGAGTCACA
CTGGCTCACCTTCGGGTGGGCCTTTCTGCGTTTATATACTAGTAGCGGCCGCTGCA
