>Addgene plasmid #61438 | pBW412hrpL-cIgfp | addgene partial sequence | sequence record 121674 | pBRforEco 5'-AATAGGCGTATCACGAGGC-3'
AGGATGATTTCTGGAATTCGCGGCCGCTTCTAGAGGCCGGATTATGTCCGCTGAGTGGGTCACGGTCCCG
GATCAGTTCCCTTGCGAAGCTGACCGATGTTTTTGTGCCAAAAGCTGTTGTGGCAAAAAACGGTTTGCGC
AAAGTTTTGTATTACAAAGAATTTCACATTTTAAAATATCTTTATAAATCAATCAGTTATTTCTATTTTT
AAGCTGGCATGGTTATCGCTATAGGGCTTGTACTACTAGAGTCACACAGGAAAGTACTAGATGAGCACAA
AAAAGAAA
[261 nt withheld, positions 289-549]
ATGCAGCCGTCACTTAGAAGTGAGTATGAGTACCCTGTTTTTTCTCATGTTCAGGCAGGGATGTTCTCAC
CTGAGCTTAGAACCTTTACCAAAGGTGATGCGGAGAGATGGGTAAGCACAACCAAAAAAGCCAGTGATTC
TGCATTCTGGCTTGAGGTTGAAGGTAATTCCATGACCGCACCAACAGGCTCCAAGCCAAGCTTTCCTGAC
GGAATGTTAATTCTCGTTGACCCTGAGCAGGCTGTTGAGCCAGGTGATTTCTGCATAGCCAGACTTGGGG
GTGATGAGTTTACCTTCAAGAAACTGATCAGGGATAGCGGTCAGGTGTTTTTACAACCACTAAACCCACA
GTACCC
