>Addgene plasmid #61438 | pBW412hrpL-cIgfp | addgene partial sequence | sequence record 121675 | L4440 5'-AGCGAGTCAGTGAGCGAG-3'
AAAAGGGCAGGGTGGTGACACCTTGCCCTTTTTTGCCGGACTGCAGCGGCCGCTACTAGTATATAAACGC
AGAAAGGCCCACCCGAAGGTGAGCCAGTGTGACTCTAGTAGAGAGCGTTCACCGACAAACAACAGATAAA
ACGAAAGGCCCAGTCTTTCGACTGAGCCTTTCGTTTTATTTGATGCCTGGCTCTAGTATTATTATTTGTA
TAGTTCATCCATGCCATGTGTAATCCCAGCAGCTGTTACAAACTCAAGAAGGACCATGTGGTCTCTCTTT
TCGTTGGGATCTTTCGAAAGGGCAGATTGTGTGGACAGGTAATGGTTGTCTGGTAAAAGGACAGGGCCAT
CGCCAATTGGAGTATTTTGTTGATAATGGTCTGCTAGTTGAACGCTTCCATCTTCAATGTTGTGTCTAAT
TTTGAAGTTAACTTTGATTCCATTCTTTTGTTTGTCTGCCATGATGTATACATTGTGTGAGTTATAGTTG
TATTCCAATTTGTGTCCAAGAATGTTTCCATCTTCTTTAAAATCAATACCTTTTAACTCGATTCTATTAA
CAAGGGTATCACCTTCAAACTTGACTTCAGCACGTGTCTTGTAGTTCCCGTCATCTTTGAAAAATATAGT
TCTTTCCTGTACATAACCTTCGGGCATGGCACTCTTGAAAAAGTCATGCTGTTTCATATGATCTGGGTAT
CTCGCAAAGCATTGAACACCATAACCGAAAGTAGTGACAAGTGTTGGCCATGGAACAGGTAGTTTTCCAG
TAGTGCAAATAAATTTAAGGGTAAGTTTTCCGTATGTTGCATCACCTTCACCCTCTCCACTGACAGAAAA
TTTGTGCCCATTAACATCACCATCTAA
